>Addgene plasmid #60257 | pENTR D-TOPO-C3_8 | depositor full sequence | sequence record 96520 | Full Sequence
CTTTCCTGCGTTATCCCCTGATTCTGTGGATAACCGTATTACCGCCTTTGAGTGAGCTGATACCGCTCGC
CGCAGCCGAACGACCGAGCGCAGCGAGTCAGTGAGCGAGGAAGCGGAAGAGCGCCCAATACGCAAACCGC
CTCTCCCCGCGCGTTGGCCGATTCATTAATGCAGCTGGCACGACAGGTTTCCCGACTGGAAAGCGGGCAG
TGAGCGCAACGCAATTAATACGCGTACCGCTAGCCAGGAAGAGTTTGTAGAAACGCAAAAAGGCCATCCG
TCAGGATGGCCTTCTGCTTAGTTTGATGCCTGGCAGTTTATGGCGGGCGTCCTGCCCGCCACCCTCCGGG
CCGTTGCTTCACAACGTTCAAATCCGCTCCCGGCGGATTTGTCCTACTCAGGAGAGCGTTCACCGACAAA
CAACAGATAAAACGAAAGGCCCAGTCTTCCGACTGAGCCTTTCGTTTTATTTGATGCCTGGCAGTTCCCT
ACTCTCGCGTTAACGCTAGCATGGATGTTTTCCCAGTCACGACGTTGTAAAACGACGGCCAGTCTTAAGC
TCGGGCCCCAAATAATGATTTTATTTTGACTGATAGTGACCTGTTCGTTGCAACAAATTGATGAGCAATG
CTTTTTTATAATGCCAACTTTGTACAAAAAAGCAGGCTCCGCGGCCGCCCCCTTCACCGTGTGGGAGAAA
AGTCTTCAGGCTGTGGGGGTGGGGTGGGTGAGGCTGGGCCCTCTAGCTGCCTGGGATGTGAATGGAAGGA
GGACTGCAGGTGGCTGTGTGCAGTGGGAAGCTCATGAAGGATGAGAAACCTACCGCTATCCTCTGTATAC
ACACACCTTGGGGAAATTCACTGTGTCGTGCCTCAGCCTTGCCCCAGACAGCCACAGGGCTCAGGGCACA
AGCTGCAGATGAAAGAAGTAATGGGCTTACCACTTTAACATGCTGGCACCCAGCCAGGTCCCCACTTACC
GTGTGAACTGCCTCGCCAAATGTGCCAGGAGCCTCCTGTACGAAGGCCAGAGAAATGTGACTGTGGGCTC
ATGCTGGGAAGCAATTTGGTCCATTTCAACCATCATGTCATGGCAGCAGAATACACAAATATAGACTAGA
CTTGTCCAGGGGAGCTTTTCTCTCATTAACCTTGAAGGATGACGCACATCCCGTTGACGGCTGCTCTGGA
GCCTGTGACTATGAGAGGCCAGGTTTGATGAAGCAATAGGACTTAAACAGCAGACATTAGTGCTGCCAAA
TGCATTTTTCTTCTTAATACACTAAAGATCCATCATAAATACTGAGAAGGGTGTGTGTGGGAGGGACAGA
AAGGCTGGGATGATGTGGCAGGGTGCATATGCTTGCCATTGGGTGCTGTCTGTCGTCAGCAAAAGAGAAT
AATCTCTCAGTTCTCACCTCCTAAGAAGTTAGCAATCTCTCTGTCTCTGTCTCTTTTTCTCCTCTCTCTC
TCTCTCTCCACATGCACACACCTCCAGTGTGAGTTCTCCTCTGCCATTCACAAGGCAAAGGGTGGGCGCG
CCGACCCAGCTTTCTTGTACAAAGTTGGCATTATAAGAAAGCATTGCTTATCAATTTGTTGCAACGAACA
GGTCACTATCAGTCAAAATAAAATCATTATTTGCCATCCAGCTGATATCCCCTATAGTGAGTCGTATTAC
ATGGTCATAGCTGTTTCCTGGCAGCTCTGGCCCGTGTCTCAAAATCTCTGATGTTACATTGCACAAGATA
AAAATATATCATCATGAACAATAAAACTGTCTGCTTACATAAACAGTAATACAAGGGGTGTTATGAGCCA
TATTCAACGGGAAACGTCGAGGCCGCGATTAAATTCCAACATGGATGCTGATTTATATGGGTATAAATGG
GCTCGCGATAATGTCGGGCAATCAGGTGCGACAATCTATCGCTTGTATGGGAAGCCCGATGCGCCAGAGT
TGTTTCTGAAACATGGCAAAGGTAGCGTTGCCAATGATGTTACAGATGAGATGGTCAGACTAAACTGGCT
GACGGAATTTATGCCTCTTCCGACCATCAAGCATTTTATCCGTACTCCTGATGATGCATGGTTACTCACC
ACTGCGATCCCCGGAAAAACAGCATTCCAGGTATTAGAAGAATATCCTGATTCAGGTGAAAATATTGTTG
ATGCGCTGGCAGTGTTCCTGCGCCGGTTGCATTCGATTCCTGTTTGTAATTGTCCTTTTAACAGCGATCG
CGTATTTCGTCTCGCTCAGGCGCAATCACGAATGAATAACGGTTTGGTTGATGCGAGTGATTTTGATGAC
GAGCGTAATGGCTGGCCTGTTGAACAAGTCTGGAAAGAAATGCATAAACTTTTGCCATTCTCACCGGATT
CAGTCGTCACTCATGGTGATTTCTCACTTGATAACCTTATTTTTGACGAGGGGAAATTAATAGGTTGTAT
TGATGTTGGACGAGTCGGAATCGCAGACCGATACCAGGATCTTGCCATCCTATGGAACTGCCTCGGTGAG
TTTTCTCCTTCATTACAGAAACGGCTTTTTCAAAAATATGGTATTGATAATCCTGATATGAATAAATTGC
AGTTTCATTTGATGCTCGATGAGTTTTTCTAATCAGAATTGGTTAATTGGTTGTAACACTGGCAGAGCAT
TACGCTGACTTGACGGGACGGCGCAAGCTCATGACCAAAATCCCTTAACGTGAGTTACGCGTCGTTCCAC
TGAGCGTCAGACCCCGTAGAAAAGATCAAAGGATCTTCTTGAGATCCTTTTTTTCTGCGCGTAATCTGCT
GCTTGCAAACAAAAAAACCACCGCTACCAGCGGTGGTTTGTTTGCCGGATCAAGAGCTACCAACTCTTTT
TCCGAAGGTAACTGGCTTCAGCAGAGCGCAGATACCAAATACTGTCCTTCTAGTGTAGCCGTAGTTAGGC
CACCACTTCAAGAACTCTGTAGCACCGCCTACATACCTCGCTCTGCTAATCCTGTTACCAGTGGCTGCTG
CCAGTGGCGATAAGTCGTGTCTTACCGGGTTGGACTCAAGACGATAGTTACCGGATAAGGCGCAGCGGTC
GGGCTGAACGGGGGGTTCGTGCACACAGCCCAGCTTGGAGCGAACGACCTACACCGAACTGAGATACCTA
CAGCGTGAGCATTGAGAAAGCGCCACGCTTCCCGAAGGGAGAAAGGCGGACAGGTATCCGGTAAGCGGCA
GGGTCGGAACAGGAGAGCGCACGAGGGAGCTTCCAGGGGGAAACGCCTGGTATCTTTATAGTCCTGTCGG
GTTTCGCCACCTCTGACTTGAGCGTCGATTTTTGTGATGCTCGTCAGGGGGGCGGAGCCTATGGAAAAAC
GCCAGCAACGCGGCCTTTTTACGGTTCCTGGCCTTTTGCTGGCCTTTTGCTCACATGTT
Features (pLannotate 1.2.2; 9 found; start..end, strand, type, name):
    121..213     +  CDS            lacI (fragment): lac repressor; lacI; The lac repressor binds to the lac operator to inhibit transcription in E. coli. This inhibition can be relieved by adding lactose or isopropyl-β-D-thiogalactopyranoside (IPTG).
    268..295     -  terminator     rrnB T2 terminator: transcription terminator T2 from the E. coli rrnB gene
    427..470     +  terminator     rrnB T1 terminator: Escherichia coli rrnB; transcription terminator T1 from the E. coli rrnB gene
    517..553     -  CDS            lacZα (fragment): LacZα fragment of β-galactosidase; lacZ fragment
    569..668     +  protein_bind   attL1: mutant version of attL; recombination site for the Gateway® LR reaction LR Clonase™
   1544..1643    -  protein_bind   attL2: mutant version of attL; recombination site for the Gateway® LR reaction LR Clonase™
   1661..1679    -  promoter       T7 promoter: promoter for bacteriophage T7 RNA polymerase
   1813..2622    +  CDS            KanR: aminoglycoside phosphotransferase; aph(3')-Ia; confers resistance to kanamycin in bacteria or G418 (Geneticin®) in eukaryotes
   2769..3357    +  rep_origin     ori: high-copy-number ColE1/pMB1/pBR322/pUC origin of replication
