[The description below was written by a language model from this plasmid's Addgene catalogue record and pLannotate feature annotations shown in this document.]
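Description:
pENTR D-TOPO-C3_8 is a Gateway entry clone built on the Invitrogen pENTR/D-TOPO backbone, carrying a human genomic fragment described as an enhancer active in pancreatic islets and assigned to the KIRREL3 locus on chromosome 11 (coordinates recorded against the hg18 assembly, spanning roughly 840 bp). The fragment was amplified by PCR and inserted by directional TOPO cloning. The full sequence is 3,419 nt, consistent with the 2,580 bp backbone plus this insert. The plasmid is maintained in E. coli through a high-copy ColE1/pUC-type origin and selected with kanamycin via an aminoglycoside phosphotransferase (KanR) gene.

In the feature table the insert itself is not annotated, but it occupies the interval between the attL1 and attL2 sites, which are the substrates for the Gateway LR recombination reaction. This lets the enhancer be transferred in a defined orientation into any attR-containing destination vector. The record names a Gateway-adapted pGL4.23 vector as an example. Upstream of attL1 lie the rrnB T1 and T2 transcription terminators, which insulate the cloned DNA from read-through transcription originating in the vector, and a T7 promoter sits just outside attL2. The short lacI and lacZα matches are fragmentary backbone remnants rather than functional genes, and the M13 forward and reverse priming sites flanking the cassette are used for sequence verification. The entry clone has no eukaryotic promoter or reporter of its own, so it serves purely as a shuttle and storage form for the regulatory element, intended for testing enhancer activity after recombination into a destination vector.
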