Addgene plasmid #60257: pENTR D-TOPO-C3_8
Purpose: This plasmid contains a human pancreatic islet active enhancer, which can be shuttled into a Gateway destination vector, such as pGL4.23-Gateway.
Depositing lab: Jorge Ferrer. Depositing organization: Imperial College London. Publication: Pancreatic islet enhancer clusters enriched in type 2 diabetes risk-associated variants. Pasquali L, Gaulton KJ, Rodriguez-Segui SA, Mularoni L, Miguel-Escalada I, Akerman I, Tena JJ, Moran I, Gomez-Marin C, van de Bunt M, Ponsa-Cobas J, Castro N, Nammo T, Cebola I, Garcia-Hurtado J, Maestro MA, Pattou F, Piemonti L, Berney T, Gloyn AL, Ravassard P, Gomez-Skarmeta JL, Muller F, McCarthy MI, Ferrer J. Nat Genet. 2014 Feb;46(2):136-43. doi: 10.1038/ng.2870. Epub 2014 Jan 12. PubMed 24413736.
Backbone
  Vector backbone: pENTR/D-TOPO
  Backbone manufacturer: Invitrogen
  Backbone size w/o insert (bp): 2580
  Vector type: Entry Vector
Growth in bacteria
  Bacterial resistance: Kanamycin, 50 μg/mL
  Growth temperature: 37°C
  Growth strain: DH5alpha
  Copy number: Unknown
Gene/Insert
  Gene/Insert name: KIRREL3 enhancer (alt name: KIRREL3)
  Species: H. sapiens (human)
  Entrez Gene: KIRREL3 (a.k.a. UNQ5923/PRO4502/PRO19814, KIRRE, MRD4, NEPH2, PRO4502)
  Cloning method: TOPO Cloning
  Sequencing primers: 5′ M13 Fw; 3′ M13 Rev
Terms and licenses: Academic/Nonprofit Terms; Industry Terms: Not Available to Industry
Depositor comments: chromosome : chr11; start: 126232858 end: 126233700 (genomic position corresponds to the version of the human genome hg18) Fw primer used for cloning: CACCGTGTGGGAGAAAAGTCTTCA Rv primer used for cloning: TGCCTTGTGAATGGCAGAGGAG
How to cite: pENTR D-TOPO-C3_8 was a gift from Jorge Ferrer (Addgene plasmid # 60257 ; http://n2t.net/addgene:60257 ; RRID:Addgene_60257)
